Addgene plasmid #166790: pDONR221 DPP9L
Purpose: pDONR gateway shuttling vector with DPP9L (no stop codon)
Depositing lab: Daniel Bachovchin. Depositing organization: Memorial Sloan-Kettering Cancer Center. Publication: DPP9 sequesters the C terminus of NLRP1 to repress inflammasome activation. Hollingsworth LR, Sharif H, Griswold AR, Fontana P, Mintseris J, Dagbay KB, Paulo JA, Gygi SP, Bachovchin DA, Wu H. Nature. 2021 Mar 17. pii: 10.1038/s41586-021-03350-4. doi: 10.1038/s41586-021-03350-4. PubMed 33731932.
Backbone
  Vector backbone: pDONR221
  Vector type: Gateway shuttling vector
Growth in bacteria
  Bacterial resistance: Kanamycin, 50 μg/mL
  Growth temperature: 37°C
  Growth strain: DH5alpha
  Copy number: High Copy
Gene/Insert
  Gene/Insert name: DPP9 (alt name: DPP9L)
  Species: H. sapiens (human)
  Entrez Gene: DPP9 (a.k.a. DP9, DPLP9, DPP IX, DPRP-2, DPRP2, HATIS, IMD111)
  Cloning method: Gateway Cloning
  Sequencing primers: 5′ polyhedrin-fwd; 3′ SV40pA-R
Terms and licenses: Academic/Nonprofit Terms; Industry Terms: Not Available to Industry
Depositor comments: pDONR gateway shuttling vector with DPP9L(no stop codon)
How to cite: pDONR221 DPP9L was a gift from Daniel Bachovchin (Addgene plasmid # 166790 ; http://n2t.net/addgene:166790 ; RRID:Addgene_166790)
