[The description below was written by a language model from this plasmid's Addgene catalogue record and pLannotate feature annotations shown in this document.]
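Description:
pDONR221 DPP9L is a Gateway entry clone built on the pDONR221 backbone, carrying the human dipeptidyl peptidase 9 coding sequence in its long form (DPP9L) without a stop codon. It is a bacterial shuttling plasmid of about 5.2 kb rather than an expression vector. It is propagated in E. coli through a high-copy ColE1/pUC-type origin and selected with kanamycin via the aph(3')-Ia resistance gene. The annotated rrnB T1 and T2 terminators lie upstream of the cloning region, where they insulate the insert from read-through transcription originating in the backbone. The short lacI and lacZα fragments are backbone remnants with no functional role.

The DPP9 open reading frame sits between attL1 and attL2 sites, showing that the gene was introduced by Gateway recombination and that the plasmid is ready for an LR Clonase reaction. That reaction moves the insert directionally into any attR-containing destination vector, which then supplies the promoter and other expression elements. No promoter is positioned to drive DPP9 in this plasmid. The only annotated promoter is a T7 promoter just beyond attL2, on the opposite strand and pointing back toward the insert. Omitting the stop codon allows in-frame fusion to C-terminal tags or reporters encoded by the destination vector.

DPP9 is a serine dipeptidyl peptidase that removes N-terminal dipeptides from substrates with proline or alanine at position 2, and it restrains NLRP1 and CARD8 inflammasome activation and pyroptosis. The clone was deposited with work on how DPP9 sequesters the NLRP1 C-terminal fragment, and it serves as a source for generating tagged DPP9 expression constructs. The listed sequencing primers, polyhedrin and SV40 polyA, match no annotated feature here and seem to relate to a downstream destination vector.
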