Features (pLannotate 1.2.2; 10 found; start..end, strand, type, name):
    121..213     +  CDS            lacI (fragment): lac repressor; lacI; The lac repressor binds to the lac operator to inhibit transcription in E. coli. This inhibition can be relieved by adding lactose or isopropyl-β-D-thiogalactopyranoside (IPTG).
    268..295     -  terminator     rrnB T2 terminator: transcription terminator T2 from the E. coli rrnB gene
    427..470     +  terminator     rrnB T1 terminator: Escherichia coli rrnB; transcription terminator T1 from the E. coli rrnB gene
    517..553     -  CDS            lacZα (fragment): LacZα fragment of β-galactosidase; lacZ fragment
    569..668     +  protein_bind   attL1: mutant version of attL; recombination site for the Gateway® LR reaction LR Clonase™
    764..3352    +  CDS            DPP9: DPP9_HUMAN - Also known as DPRP2. Experimental evidence at protein level: Swiss-Prot protein existence level 1. Dipeptidyl peptidase that cleaves off N-terminal dipeptides from proteins having a Pro or Ala residue at position 2 (PubMed:12662155, PubMed:16475979, PubMed:19667070, PubMed:30291141, PubMed:29382749). Acts as an inhibitor of caspase-1-dependent monocyte and macrophage pyroptosis: inhibits pyroptosis by preventing activation of NLRP1 and CARD8 via an unknown mechanism (PubMed:27820798, PubMed:30291141, PubMed:29967349, PubMed:31525884, PubMed:32796818). From Homo sapiens (Human).
   3354..3453    -  protein_bind   attL2: mutant version of attL; recombination site for the Gateway® LR reaction LR Clonase™
   3471..3489    -  promoter       T7 promoter: promoter for bacteriophage T7 RNA polymerase
   3623..4432    +  CDS            KanR: aminoglycoside phosphotransferase; aph(3')-Ia; confers resistance to kanamycin in bacteria or G418 (Geneticin®) in eukaryotes
   4579..5167    +  rep_origin     ori: high-copy-number ColE1/pMB1/pBR322/pUC origin of replication
>Addgene plasmid #166790 | pDONR221 DPP9L | addgene full sequence | sequence record 328217 | Addgene NGS Result
CTTTCCTGCGTTATCCCCTGATTCTGTGGATAACCGTATTACCGCCTTTGAGTGAGCTGATACCGCTCGC
CGCAGCCGAACGACCGAGCGCAGCGAGTCAGTGAGCGAGGAAGCGGAAGAGCGCCCAATACGCAAACCGC
CTCTCCCCGCGCGTTGGCCGATTCATTAATGCAGCTGGCACGACAGGTTTCCCGACTGGAAAGCGGGCAG
TGAGCGCAACGCAATTAATACGCGTACCGCTAGCCAGGAAGAGTTTGTAGAAACGCAAAAAGGCCATCCG
TCAGGATGGCCTTCTGCTTAGTTTGATGCCTGGCAGTTTATGGCGGGCGTCCTGCCCGCCACCCTCCGGG
CCGTTGCTTCACAACGTTCAAATCCGCTCCCGGCGGATTTGTCCTACTCAGGAGAGCGTTCACCGACAAA
CAACAGATAAAACGAAAGGCCCAGTCTTCCGACTGAGCCTTTCGTTTTATTTGATGCCTGGCAGTTCCCT
ACTCTCGCGTTAACGCTAGCATGGATGTTTTCCCAGTCACGACGTTGTAAAACGACGGCCAGTCTTAAGC
TCGGGCCCCAAATAATGATTTTATTTTGACTGATAGTGACCTGTTCGTTGCAACAAATTGATGAGCAATG
CTTTTTTATAATGCCAACTTTGTACAAAAAAGCAGGCTTCGCCACCATGCGGAAGGTTAAGAAACTGCGC
CTGGACAAGGAGAACACCGGAAGTTGGAGAAGCTTCTCGCTGAATTCCGAGGGGGCTGAGAGGATGGCCA
CCACCGGGACCCCAACGGCCGACCGAGGCGACGCAGCCGCCACAGATGACCCGGCCGCCCGCTTCCAGGT
GCAGAAGCACTCGTGGGACGGGCTCCGGAGCATCATCCACGGCAGCCGCAAGTACTCGGGCCTCATTGTC
AACAAGGCGCCCCACGACTTCCAGTTTGTGCAGAAGACGGATGAGTCTGGGCCCCACTCCCACCGCCTCT
ACTACCTGGGAATGCCATATGGCAGCCGAGAGAACTCCCTCCTCTACTCTGAGATTCCCAAGAAGGTCCG
GAAAGAGGCTCTGCTGCTCCTGTCCTGGAAGCAGATGCTGGATCATTTCCAGGCCACGCCCCACCATGGG
GTCTACTCTCGGGAGGAGGAGCTGCTGAGGGAGCGGAAACGCCTGGGGGTCTTCGGCATCACCTCCTACG
ACTTCCACAGCGAGAGTGGCCTCTTCCTCTTCCAGGCCAGCAACAGCCTCTTCCACTGCCGCGACGGCGG
CAAGAACGGCTTCATGGTGTCCCCTATGAAACCGCTGGAAATCAAGACCCAGTGCTCAGGGCCCCGGATG
GACCCCAAAATCTGCCCTGCCGACCCTGCCTTCTTCTCCTTCATCAATAACAGCGACCTGTGGGTGGCCA
ACATCGAGACAGGCGAAGAGCGGCGGCTGACCTTCTGCCACCAAGGTTTATCCAATGTCCTGGATGACCC
CAAGTCTGCGGGTGTGGCCACCTTCGTCATACAGGAAGAGTTCGACCGCTTCACTGGGTACTGGTGGTGC
CCCACAGCCTCCTGGGAAGGTTCAGAGGGCCTCAAGACGCTGCGAATCCTGTATGAGGAAGTCGATGAGT
CCGAGGTGGAGGTCATTCACGTCCCCTCTCCTGCGCTAGAAGAAAGGAAGACGGACTCGTATCGGTACCC
CAGGACAGGCAGCAAGAATCCCAAGATTGCCTTGAAACTGGCTGAGTTCCAGACTGACAGCCAGGGCAAG
ATCGTCTCGACCCAGGAGAAGGAGCTGGTGCAGCCCTTCAGCTCGCTGTTCCCGAAGGTGGAGTACATCG
CCAGGGCCGGGTGGACCCGGGATGGCAAATACGCCTGGGCCATGTTCCTGGACCGGCCCCAGCAGTGGCT
CCAGCTCGTCCTCCTCCCCCCGGCCCTGTTCATCCCGAGCACAGAGAATGAGGAGCAGCGGCTAGCCTCT
GCCAGAGCTGTCCCCAGGAATGTCCAGCCGTATGTGGTGTACGAGGAGGTCACCAACGTCTGGATCAATG
TTCATGACATCTTCTATCCCTTCCCCCAATCAGAGGGAGAGGACGAGCTCTGCTTTCTCCGCGCCAATGA
ATGCAAGACCGGCTTCTGCCATTTGTACAAAGTCACCGCCGTTTTAAAATCCCAGGGCTACGATTGGAGT
GAGCCCTTCAGCCCCGGGGAAGATGAATTTAAGTGCCCCATTAAGGAAGAGATTGCTCTGACCAGCGGTG
AATGGGAGGTTTTGGCGAGGCACGGCTCCAAGATCTGGGTCAATGAGGAGACCAAGCTGGTGTACTTCCA
GGGCACCAAGGACACGCCGCTGGAGCACCACCTCTACGTGGTCAGCTATGAGGCGGCCGGCGAGATCGTA
CGCCTCACCACGCCCGGCTTCTCCCATAGCTGCTCCATGAGCCAGAACTTCGACATGTTCGTCAGCCACT
ACAGCAGCGTGAGCACGCCGCCCTGCGTGCACGTCTACAAGCTGAGCGGCCCCGACGACGACCCCCTGCA
CAAGCAGCCCCGCTTCTGGGCTAGCATGATGGAGGCAGCCAGCTGCCCCCCGGATTATGTTCCTCCAGAG
ATCTTCCATTTCCACACGCGCTCGGATGTGCGGCTCTACGGCATGATCTACAAGCCCCACGCCTTGCAGC
CAGGGAAGAAGCACCCCACCGTCCTCTTTGTATATGGAGGCCCCCAGGTGCAGCTGGTGAATAACTCCTT
CAAAGGCATCAAGTACTTGCGGCTCAACACACTGGCCTCCCTGGGCTACGCCGTGGTTGTGATTGACGGC
AGGGGCTCCTGTCAGCGAGGGCTTCGGTTCGAAGGGGCCCTGAAAAACCAAATGGGCCAGGTGGAGATCG
AGGACCAGGTGGAGGGCCTGCAGTTCGTGGCCGAGAAGTATGGCTTCATCGACCTGAGCCGAGTTGCCAT
CCATGGCTGGTCCTACGGGGGCTTCCTCTCGCTCATGGGGCTAATCCACAAGCCCCAGGTGTTCAAGGTG
GCCATCGCGGGTGCCCCGGTCACCGTCTGGATGGCCTACGACACAGGGTACACTGAGCGCTACATGGACG
TCCCTGAGAACAACCAGCACGGCTATGAGGCGGGTTCCGTGGCCCTGCACGTGGAGAAGCTGCCCAATGA
GCCCAACCGCTTGCTTATCCTCCACGGCTTCCTGGACGAAAACGTGCACTTTTTCCACACAAACTTCCTC
GTCTCCCAACTGATCCGAGCAGGGAAACCTTACCAGCTCCAGATCTACCCCAACGAGAGACACAGTATTC
GCTGCCCCGAGTCGGGCGAGCACTATGAAGTCACGTTGCTGCACTTTCTACAGGAATACCTCGACCCAGC
TTTCTTGTACAAAGTTGGCATTATAAGAAAGCATTGCTTATCAATTTGTTGCAACGAACAGGTCACTATC
AGTCAAAATAAAATCATTATTTGCCATCCAGCTGATATCCCCTATAGTGAGTCGTATTACATGGTCATAG
CTGTTTCCTGGCAGCTCTGGCCCGTGTCTCAAAATCTCTGATGTTACATTGCACAAGATAAAAATATATC
ATCATGAACAATAAAACTGTCTGCTTACATAAACAGTAATACAAGGGGTGTTATGAGCCATATTCAACGG
GAAACGTCGAGGCCGCGATTAAATTCCAACATGGATGCTGATTTATATGGGTATAAATGGGCTCGCGATA
ATGTCGGGCAATCAGGTGCGACAATCTATCGCTTGTATGGGAAGCCCGATGCGCCAGAGTTGTTTCTGAA
ACATGGCAAAGGTAGCGTTGCCAATGATGTTACAGATGAGATGGTCAGACTAAACTGGCTGACGGAATTT
ATGCCTCTTCCGACCATCAAGCATTTTATCCGTACTCCTGATGATGCATGGTTACTCACCACTGCGATCC
CCGGAAAAACAGCATTCCAGGTATTAGAAGAATATCCTGATTCAGGTGAAAATATTGTTGATGCGCTGGC
AGTGTTCCTGCGCCGGTTGCATTCGATTCCTGTTTGTAATTGTCCTTTTAACAGCGATCGCGTATTTCGT
CTCGCTCAGGCGCAATCACGAATGAATAACGGTTTGGTTGATGCGAGTGATTTTGATGACGAGCGTAATG
GCTGGCCTGTTGAACAAGTCTGGAAAGAAATGCATAAACTTTTGCCATTCTCACCGGATTCAGTCGTCAC
TCATGGTGATTTCTCACTTGATAACCTTATTTTTGACGAGGGGAAATTAATAGGTTGTATTGATGTTGGA
CGAGTCGGAATCGCAGACCGATACCAGGATCTTGCCATCCTATGGAACTGCCTCGGTGAGTTTTCTCCTT
CATTACAGAAACGGCTTTTTCAAAAATATGGTATTGATAATCCTGATATGAATAAATTGCAGTTTCATTT
GATGCTCGATGAGTTTTTCTAATCAGAATTGGTTAATTGGTTGTAACACTGGCAGAGCATTACGCTGACT
TGACGGGACGGCGCAAGCTCATGACCAAAATCCCTTAACGTGAGTTACGCGTCGTTCCACTGAGCGTCAG
ACCCCGTAGAAAAGATCAAAGGATCTTCTTGAGATCCTTTTTTTCTGCGCGTAATCTGCTGCTTGCAAAC
AAAAAAACCACCGCTACCAGCGGTGGTTTGTTTGCCGGATCAAGAGCTACCAACTCTTTTTCCGAAGGTA
ACTGGCTTCAGCAGAGCGCAGATACCAAATACTGTTCTTCTAGTGTAGCCGTAGTTAGGCCACCACTTCA
AGAACTCTGTAGCACCGCCTACATACCTCGCTCTGCTAATCCTGTTACCAGTGGCTGCTGCCAGTGGCGA
TAAGTCGTGTCTTACCGGGTTGGACTCAAGACGATAGTTACCGGATAAGGCGCAGCGGTCGGGCTGAACG
GGGGGTTCGTGCACACAGCCCAGCTTGGAGCGAACGACCTACACCGAACTGAGATACCTACAGCGTGAGC
TATGAGAAAGCGCCACGCTTCCCGAAGGGAGAAAGGCGGACAGGTATCCGGTAAGCGGCAGGGTCGGAAC
AGGAGAGCGCACGAGGGAGCTTCCAGGGGGAAACGCCTGGTATCTTTATAGTCCTGTCGGGTTTCGCCAC
CTCTGACTTGAGCGTCGATTTTTGTGATGCTCGTCAGGGGGGCGGAGCCTATGGAAAAACGCCAGCAACG
CGGCCTTTTTACGGTTCCTGGCCTTTTGCTGGCCTTTTGCTCACATGTT
